>Addgene plasmid #119740 | pCAG PSAM4-5HT3 HC IRES EGFP | depositor full sequence | sequence record 233645 | pCAG PSAM4-5HT3 HC IRES EGFP
GTCGACATTGATTATTGACTAGTTATTAATAGTAATCAATTACGGGGTCATTAGTTCATAGCCCATATAT
GGAGTTCCGCGTTACATAACTTACGGTAAATGGCCCGCCTGGCTGACCGCCCAACGACCCCCGCCCATTG
ACGTCAATAATGACGTATGTTCCCATAGTAACGCCAATAGGGACTTTCCATTGACGTCAATGGGTGGACT
ATTTACGGTAAACTGCCCACTTGGCAGTACATCAAGTGTATCATATGCCAAGTACGCCCCCTATTGACGT
CAATGACGGTAAATGGCCCGCCTGGCATTATGCCCAGTACATGACCTTATGGGACTTTCCTACTTGGCAG
TACATCTACGTATTAGTCATCGCTATTACCATGGGTCGAGGTGAGCCCCACGTTCTGCTTCACTCTCCCC
ATCTCCCCCCCCTCCCCACCCCCAATTTTGTATTTATTTATTTTTTAATTATTTTGTGCAGCGATGGGGG
CGGGGGGGGGGGGGGCGCGCGCCAGGCGGGGCGGGGCGGGGGCGAGGGCGGGGCGGGGCGAGGCGGAGAG
GTGCGGCGGCAGCCAATCAGAGCGGCGCGCTCCGAAAGTTTCCTTTTATGGCGAGGCGGCGGCGGCGGCG
GCCCTATAAAAAGCGAAGCGCGCGGCGGGCGGGAGTCGCTGCGTTGCCTTCGCCCCGTGCCCCGCTCCGC
GCCGCCTCGCGCCGCCCGCCCCGGCTCTGACTGACCGCGTTACTCCCACAGGTGAGCGGGCGGGACGGCC
CTTCTCCTCCGGGCTGTAATTAGCGCTTGGTTTAATGACGGCTCGTTTCTTTTCTGTGGCTGCGTGAAAG
CCTTAAAGGGCTCCGGGAGGGCCCTTTGTGCGGGGGGGAGCGGCTCGGGGGGTGCGTGCGTGTGTGTGTG
CGTGGGGAGCGCCGCGTGCGGCCCGCGCTGCCCGGCGGCTGTGAGCGCTGCGGGCGCGGCGCGGGGCTTT
GTGCGCTCCGCGTGTGCGCGAGGGGAGCGCGGCCGGGGGCGGTGCCCCGCGGTGCGGGGGGGCTGCGAGG
GGAACAAAGGCTGCGTGCGGGGTGTGTGCGTGGGGGGGTGAGCAGGGGGTGTGGGCGCGGCGGTCGGGCT
GTAACCCCCCCCTGCACCCCCCTCCCCGAGTTGCTGAGCACGGCCCGGCTTCGGGTGCGGGGCTCCGTGC
GGGGCGTGGCGCGGGGCTCGCCGTGCCGGGCGGGGGGTGGCGGCAGGTGGGGGTGCCGGGCGGGGCGGGG
CCGCCTCGGGCCGGGGAGGGCTCGGGGGAGGGGCGCGGCGGCCCCGGAGCGCCGGCGGCTGTCGAGGCGC
GGCGAGCCGCAGCCATTGCCTTTTATGGTAATCGTGCGAGAGGGCGCAGGGACTTCCTTTGTCCCAAATC
TGGCGGAGCCGAAATCTGGGAGGCGCCGCCGCACCCCCTCTAGCGGGCGCGGGCGAAGCGGTGCGGCGCC
GGCAGGAAGGAAATGGGCGGGGAGGGCCTTCGTGCGTCGCCGCGCCGCCGTCCCCTTCTCCATCTCCAGC
CTCGGGGCTGCCGCAGGGGGACGGCTGCCTTCGGGGGGGACGGGGCAGGGCGGGGTTCGGCTTCTGGCGT
GTGACCGGCGGCTCTAGAGCCTCTGCTAACCATGTTCATGCCTTCTTCTTTTTCCTACAGCTCCTGGGCA
ACGTGCTGGTTATTGTGCTGTCTCATCATTTTGGCAAAGAATTCGGTACCGCGGGCCCGGCGCGCCAGCT
GGATATCTCCGGACCCGGGCTAGCGCCACCATGCGCTGTTCTCCAGGCGGCGTGTGGCTCGCCCTGGCTG
CTTCCCTTCTGCACGTTAGCCTGCAGGGTGAGTTCCAGCGCAAACTGTATAAGGAGCTTGTTAAGAATTA
TAACCCCCTGGAGCGGCCGGTCGCAAATGATTCCCAGCCACTGACAGTGTACTTCAGCCTCTCCTTGCTG
CAGATCATGGACGTGGATGAAAAGAACCAGGTGCTGACCACTAATATTTGGTTGCAGATGTCCTGGACCG
ATCACTACTTGCAGTGGAATGTGAGCGAATACCCAGGTGTAAAGACTGTAAGATTCCCTGACGGCCAAAT
CTGGAAACCAGATATCCTGCTGTACAACAGCGCAGACGAAAGGTTTGATGCAACATTTCACACCAACGTG
GGAGTCAATTCTTCAGGCCACTGCCTGTACCTGCCCCCTGGAATCTTCAAGTCCTCATGCTATATCGACG
TCCGCTGGTTTCCCTTCGACGTCCAGCACTGCAAACTCAAATTCGGGAGCTGGAGCTACGGCGGATGGAG
CCTGGATCTGCAAATGCAGGAGGCTGACATCTCTGGTTACATCCCGAATGGGGAGTGGGACCTTGTGGGA
ATCCCCGGTAAAAGAAGCGAGCGATTTTATGAATGCTGCAAGGAACCCTTCCCTGACGTAACATTCACAG
TTATCATCAGAAGAAGGCCATTGTTCTACGCCGTTAGTTTGTTGCTCCCCAGTATTTTTCTCATGGTCGT
GGACATCGTGGGATTTTGTCTCCCACCTGATAGCGGGGAGAGGGTCTCCTTTAAGATTACCTTGTTGCTC
GGCTATTCTGTATTTCTGATCATCGTGTCCGATACCCTTCCTGCCACAATCGGCACTCCGCTGATAGGAG
TGTATTTCGTCGTGTGTATGGCACTCCTGGTGATAAGTCTGGCGGAAACTATCTTCATTGTACGGCTGGT
ACATAAGCAGGACCTGCAAAGACCCGTGCCAGACTGGTTGCGACACCTTGTGCTGGACAGAATTGCATGG
ATTCTGTGTCTTGGCGAGCAACCTATGGCCCACCGGCCACCTGCAACCTTTCAAGCCAACAAGACAGACG
ATTGTAGTGGGTCTGATCTGTTGCCTGCTATGGGGAATCACTGCTCCCATGTTGGGGGACCACAAGATTT
GGAAAAGACCCCACGGGGGCGGGGATCACCCCTTCCTCCTCCCCGAGAAGCCTCTCTCGCTGTCCGGGGG
CTGCTCCAGGAACTGTCAAGCATCCGACATTTTCTGGAGAAGCAGGACGAGATGGACGAAGTCGCTGCCG
ACTGGCTGCGAGTGGGCTACGTCCTTGACAGGCTGCTGTTTCGGATCTACTTGCTGGCGGTGCTGGCTTA
TTCCATTACTCTGGTGACACTCTGGTCCATATGGCACTACAGTTAGGCGGCCGCAATTCCCCCCGCCCCC
CCCCCCCCCCCCTCTCCCTCCCCCCCCCCTAACGTTACTGGCCGAAGCCGCTTGGAATAAGGCCGGTGTG
CGTTTGTCTATATGTTATTTTCCACCATATTGCCGTCTTTTGGCAATGTGAGGGCCCGGAAACCTGGCCC
TGTCTTCTTGACGAGCATTCCTAGGGGTCTTTCCCCTCTCGCCAAAGGAATGCAAGGTCTGTTGAATGTC
GTGAAGGAAGCAGTTCCTCTGGAAGCTTCTTGAAGACAAACAACGTCTGTAGCGACCCTTTGCAGGCAGC
GGAACCCCCCACCTGGCGACAGGTGCCTCTGCGGCCAAAAGCCACGTGTATAAGATACACCTGCAAAGGC
GGCACAACCCCAGTGCCACGTTGTGAGTTGGATAGTTGTGGAAAGAGTCAAATGGCTCTCCTAAGCGTAT
TCAACAAGGGGCTGAAGGATGCCCAGAAGGTACCCCATTGTATGGGATCTGATCTGGGGCCTCGGTGCAC
ATGCTTTACATGTGTTTAGTCGAGGTTAAAAAAACGTCTAGGCCCCCCGAACCACGGGGACGTGGTTTTC
CTTTGAAAAACACGATGATAATATGGCCACAACCATGGGGGATCCGGTGAGCAAGGGCGAGGAGCTGTTC
ACCGGGGTGGTGCCCATCCTGGTCGAGCTGGACGGCGACGTAAACGGCCACAAGTTCAGCGTGTCCGGCG
AGGGCGAGGGCGATGCCACCTACGGCAAGCTGACCCTGAAGTTCATCTGCACCACCGGCAAGCTGCCCGT
GCCCTGGCCCACCCTCGTGACCACCCTGACCTACGGCGTGCAGTGCTTCAGCCGCTACCCCGACCACATG
AAGCAGCACGACTTCTTCAAGTCCGCCATGCCCGAAGGCTACGTCCAGGAGCGCACCATCTTCTTCAAGG
ACGACGGCAACTACAAGACCCGCGCCGAGGTGAAGTTCGAGGGCGACACCCTGGTGAACCGCATCGAGCT
GAAGGGCATCGACTTCAAGGAGGACGGCAACATCCTGGGGCACAAGCTGGAGTACAACTACAACAGCCAC
AACGTCTATATCATGGCCGACAAGCAGAAGAACGGCATCAAGGTGAACTTCAAGATCCGCCACAACATCG
AGGACGGCAGCGTGCAGCTCGCCGACCACTACCAGCAGAACACCCCCATCGGCGACGGCCCCGTGCTGCT
GCCCGACAACCACTACCTGAGCACCCAGTCCAAGCTGAGCAAAGACCCCAACGAGAAGCGCGATCACATG
GTCCTGCTGGAGTTCGTGACCGCCGCCGGGATCACTCTCGGCATGGACGAGCTGTACAAGTAATCTAGAG
TCGAGGTACCGATGAATAGCTAAGGTCGAGGCCGCAGGTAAGTATCAAGGTTACAAGACAGGTTTAAGGA
GACCAATAGAAACTGGGCTTGTCGAGACAGAGAAGACTCTTGCGTTTCTGATAGGCACCTATTGGTCTTA
CTGACATCCACTTTGCCTTTCTCTCCACAGGTGTCGACAATCAACCTCTGGATTACAAAATTTGTGAAAG
ATTGACTGGTATTCTTAACTATGTTGCTCCTTTTACGCTATGTGGATACGCTGCTTTAATGCCTTTGTAT
CATGCTATTGCTTCCCGTATGGCTTTCATTTTCTCCTCCTTGTATAAATCCTGGTTGCTGTCTCTTTATG
AGGAGTTGTGGCCCGTTGTCAGGCAACGTGGCGTGGTGTGCACTGTGTTTGCTGACGCAACCCCCACTGG
TTGGGGCATTGCCACCACCTGTCAGCTCCTTTCCGGGACTTTCGCTTTCCCCCTCCCTATTGCCACGGCG
GAACTCATCGCCGCCTGCCTTGCCCGCTGCTGGACAGGGGCTCGGCTGTTGGGCACTGACAATTCCGTGG
TGTTGTCGGGGAAGCTGACGTCCTTTCCATGGCTGCTCGCCTGTGTTGCCACCTGGATTCTGCGCGGGAC
GTCCTTCTGCTACGTCCCTTCGGCCCTCAATCCAGCGGACCTTCCTTCCCGCGGCCTGCTGCCGGCTCTG
CGGCCTCTTCCGCGTCTTCGCCTTCGCCCTCAGACGAGTCGGATCTCCCTTTGGGCCGCCTCCCCGCCTG
GAATTCGAGCTCGGTACGATCAGCCTCGACTGTGCCTTCTAGTTGCCAGCCATCTGTTGTTTGCCCCTCC
CCCGTGCCTTCCTTGACCCTGGAAGGTGCCACTCCCACTGTCCTTTCCTAATAAAATGAGGAAATTGCAT
CGCATTGTCTGAGTAGGTGTCATTCTATTCTGGGGGGTGGGGTGGGGCAGGACAGCAAGGGGGAGGATTG
GGAAGACAATAGCAGGCCAGCTTTTGTTCCCTTTAGGGTTAATTGCGCGCTTGGCGCTAATCATGGTCAT
AGCTGTTTCCACTCCTCAGGTGCAGGCTGCCTATCAGAAGGTGGTGGCTGGTGTGGCCAATGCCCTGGCT
CACAAATACCACTGAGATCTTTTTCCCTCTGCCAAAAATTATGGGGACATCATGAAGCCCCTTGAGCATC
TGACTTCTGGCTAATAAAGGAAATTTATTTTCATTGCAATAGTGTGTTGGAATTTTTTGTGTCTCTCACT
CGGAAGGACATATGGGAGGGCAAATCATTTAAAACATCAGAATGAGTATTTGGTTTAGAGTTTGGCAACA
TATGCCATATGCTGGCTGCCATGAACAAAGGTGGCTATAAAGAGGTCATCAGTATATGAAACAGCCCCCT
GCTGTCCATTCCTTATTCCATAGAAAAGCCTTGACTTGAGGTTAGATTTTTTTTTATATTTTGTTTGTGT
TATTTTTTTCTTTAACATCCCTAAAATTTTCCTTACATGTTTTACTAGCCAGATTTTTCCTCCTCTCCTG
ACTACTCCCAGTCATAGCTGTCCCTCTTCTCTTATGAAGATCCCTCGACCTGCAGCCCAAGCTTGGCGTA
ATCATGGTCATAGCTGTTTCCTGTGTGAAATTGTTATCCGCTCACAATTCCACACAACATACGAGCCGGA
AGCATAAAGTGTAAAGCCTGGGGTGCCTAATGAGTGAGCTAACTCACATTAATTGCGTTGCGCTCACTGC
CCGCTTTCCAGTCGGGAAACCTGTCGTGCCAGCGGATCCGCATCTCAATTAGTCAGCAACCATAGTCCCG
CCCCTAACTCCGCCCATCCCGCCCCTAACTCCGCCCAGTTCCGCCCATTCTCCGCCCCATGGCTGACTAA
TTTTTTTTATTTATGCAGAGGCCGAGGCCGCCTCGGCCTCTGAGCTATTCCAGAAGTAGTGAGGAGGCTT
TTTTGGAGGCCTAGGCTTTTGCAAAAAGCTAACTTGTTTATTGCAGCTTATAATGGTTACAAATAAAGCA
ATAGCATCACAAATTTCACAAATAAAGCATTTTTTTCACTGCATTCTAGTTGTGGTTTGTCCAAACTCAT
CAATGTATCTTATCATGTCTGGATCCGCTGCATTAATGAATCGGCCAACGCGCGGGGAGAGGCGGTTTGC
GTATTGGGCGCTCTTCCGCTTCCTCGCTCACTGACTCGCTGCGCTCGGTCGTTCGGCTGCGGCGAGCGGT
ATCAGCTCACTCAAAGGCGGTAATACGGTTATCCACAGAATCAGGGGATAACGCAGGAAAGAACATGTGA
GCAAAAGGCCAGCAAAAGGCCAGGAACCGTAAAAAGGCCGCGTTGCTGGCGTTTTTCCATAGGCTCCGCC
CCCCTGACGAGCATCACAAAAATCGACGCTCAAGTCAGAGGTGGCGAAACCCGACAGGACTATAAAGATA
CCAGGCGTTTCCCCCTGGAAGCTCCCTCGTGCGCTCTCCTGTTCCGACCCTGCCGCTTACCGGATACCTG
TCCGCCTTTCTCCCTTCGGGAAGCGTGGCGCTTTCTCAATGCTCACGCTGTAGGTATCTCAGTTCGGTGT
AGGTCGTTCGCTCCAAGCTGGGCTGTGTGCACGAACCCCCCGTTCAGCCCGACCGCTGCGCCTTATCCGG
TAACTATCGTCTTGAGTCCAACCCGGTAAGACACGACTTATCGCCACTGGCAGCAGCCACTGGTAACAGG
ATTAGCAGAGCGAGGTATGTAGGCGGTGCTACAGAGTTCTTGAAGTGGTGGCCTAACTACGGCTACACTA
GAAGGACAGTATTTGGTATCTGCGCTCTGCTGAAGCCAGTTACCTTCGGAAAAAGAGTTGGTAGCTCTTG
ATCCGGCAAACAAACCACCGCTGGTAGCGGTGGTTTTTTTGTTTGCAAGCAGCAGATTACGCGCAGAAAA
AAAGGATCTCAAGAAGATCCTTTGATCTTTTCTACGGGGTCTGACGCTCAGTGGAACGAAAACTCACGTT
AAGGGATTTTGGTCATGAGATTATCAAAAAGGATCTTCACCTAGATCCTTTTAAATTAAAAATGAAGTTT
TAAATCAATCTAAAGTATATATGAGTAAACTTGGTCTGACAGTTACCAATGCTTAATCAGTGAGGCACCT
ATCTCAGCGATCTGTCTATTTCGTTCATCCATAGTTGCCTGACTCCCCGTCGTGTAGATAACTACGATAC
GGGAGGGCTTACCATCTGGCCCCAGTGCTGCAATGATACCGCGAGACCCACGCTCACCGGCTCCAGATTT
ATCAGCAATAAACCAGCCAGCCGGAAGGGCCGAGCGCAGAAGTGGTCCTGCAACTTTATCCGCCTCCATC
CAGTCTATTAATTGTTGCCGGGAAGCTAGAGTAAGTAGTTCGCCAGTTAATAGTTTGCGCAACGTTGTTG
CCATTGCTACAGGCATCGTGGTGTCACGCTCGTCGTTTGGTATGGCTTCATTCAGCTCCGGTTCCCAACG
ATCAAGGCGAGTTACATGATCCCCCATGTTGTGCAAAAAAGCGGTTAGCTCCTTCGGTCCTCCGATCGTT
GTCAGAAGTAAGTTGGCCGCAGTGTTATCACTCATGGTTATGGCAGCACTGCATAATTCTCTTACTGTCA
TGCCATCCGTAAGATGCTTTTCTGTGACTGGTGAGTACTCAACCAAGTCATTCTGAGAATAGTGTATGCG
GCGACCGAGTTGCTCTTGCCCGGCGTCAATACGGGATAATACCGCGCCACATAGCAGAACTTTAAAAGTG
CTCATCATTGGAAAACGTTCTTCGGGGCGAAAACTCTCAAGGATCTTACCGCTGTTGAGATCCAGTTCGA
TGTAACCCACTCGTGCACCCAACTGATCTTCAGCATCTTTTACTTTCACCAGCGTTTCTGGGTGAGCAAA
AACAGGAAGGCAAAATGCCGCAAAAAAGGGAATAAGGGCGACACGGAAATGTTGAATACTCATACTCTTC
CTTTTTCAATATTATTGAAGCATTTATCAGGGTTATTGTCTCATGAGCGGATACATATTTGAATGTATTT
AGAAAAATAAACAAATAGGGGTTCCGCGCACATTTCCCCGAAAAGTGCCACCTG
Features (pLannotate 1.2.2; 26 found; start..end, strand, type, name):
      4..383     +  enhancer       CMV enhancer: human cytomegalovirus immediate early enhancer
    386..661     +  promoter       chicken β-actin promoter: No description available
    662..1670    +  intron         chimeric intron: chimera between introns from chicken β-actin and rabbit β-globin
   1668..1724    +  CDS            HBB (fragment): HBB_LEPEU - Experimental evidence at protein level: Swiss-Prot protein existence level 1. Involved in oxygen transport from the lung to the various peripheral tissues. From Lepus europaeus (European hare).
   1724..1740    +  misc_feature   MCS (fragment): multiple cloning site
   1781..3193    +  CDS            Htr3a: 5HT3A_MOUSE - Also known as 5ht3, Htr3. Experimental evidence at protein level: Swiss-Prot protein existence level 1. This is one of the several different receptors for 5- hydroxytryptamine (serotonin), a biogenic hormone that functions as a neurotransmitter, a hormone, and a mitogen. This receptor is a ligand- gated ion channel, which when activated causes fast, depolarizing responses in neurons. It is a cation-specific, but otherwise relatively nonselective, ion channel. From Mus musculus (Mouse).
   3211..3231    -  promoter       chicken β-actin promoter (fragment): contains a 21-bp deletion relative to the standard chicken β-actin promoter
   3229..3814    +  misc_feature   IRES2: internal ribosome entry site (IRES) of the encephalomyocarditis virus (EMCV)
   3826..4543    +  CDS            mEGFP (fragment): enhanced GFP with monomerizing A206K mutation (Zacharias et al., 2002) mammalian codon-optimized
   4588..4720    +  intron         chimeric intron: chimera between introns from human β-globin and immunoglobulin heavy chain genes
   4729..5317    +  misc_feature   WPRE: woodchuck hepatitis virus posttranscriptional regulatory element
   5321..5337    +  misc_feature   MCS (fragment): pUC18/19 multiple cloning site
   5350..5461    +  polyA_signal   bGH poly(A) signal: bovine growth hormone polyadenylation signal
   5611..5682    +  CDS            HBB (fragment): HBB_PONPY - Experimental evidence at transcript level: Swiss-Prot protein existence level 2. Involved in oxygen transport from the lung to the various peripheral tissues. From Pongo pygmaeus (Bornean orangutan).
   5753..5808    +  polyA_signal   β-globin poly(A) signal: rabbit β-globin polyadenylation signal (Gil and Proudfoot, 1987)
   6191..6207    -  protein_bind   lac operator: The lac repressor binds to the lac operator to inhibit transcription in E. coli. This inhibition can be relieved by adding lactose or isopropyl-β-D-thiogalactopyranoside (IPTG). lac repressor encoded by lacI
   6215..6245    -  promoter       lac promoter: promoter for the E. coli lac operon
   6260..6281    -  protein_bind   CAP binding site: CAP binding activates transcription in the presence of cAMP. E. coli catabolite activator protein
   6294..6333    -  CDS            lacI (fragment): lac repressor; lacI; The lac repressor binds to the lac operator to inhibit transcription in E. coli. This inhibition can be relieved by adding lactose or isopropyl-β-D-thiogalactopyranoside (IPTG).
   6340..6362    +  promoter       SV40 promoter (fragment): SV40 enhancer and early promoter
   6386..6521    +  rep_origin     SV40 ori: SV40 origin of replication
   6541..6675    +  polyA_signal   SV40 poly(A) signal: SV40 polyadenylation signal
   6677..6731    -  CDS            lacI (fragment): lac repressor; lacI; The lac repressor binds to the lac operator to inhibit transcription in E. coli. This inhibition can be relieved by adding lactose or isopropyl-β-D-thiogalactopyranoside (IPTG).
   6914..7502    -  rep_origin     ori: high-copy-number ColE1/pMB1/pBR322/pUC origin of replication
   7673..8533    -  CDS            AmpR: β-lactamase; bla; confers resistance to ampicillin, carbenicillin, and related antibiotics
   8534..8638    -  promoter       AmpR promoter: bla
