[The description below was written by a language model from this plasmid's Addgene catalogue record and pLannotate feature annotations shown in this document.]
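Description:
pCAG PSAM4-5HT3 HC IRES EGFP is a mammalian expression plasmid built on the pCAG backbone for chemogenetic experiments. It is maintained in E. coli through a high-copy ColE1/pUC-type origin and selected with ampicillin via the β-lactamase gene and its own promoter. The backbone also carries remnants of a lac promoter/operator region and an SV40 origin with an adjacent SV40 poly(A) signal, which are vector leftovers rather than functional parts of the payload.

Expression is driven by the composite CAG promoter, annotated here as the CMV immediate-early enhancer, the chicken β-actin promoter and a chimeric β-actin/β-globin intron. The insert, cloned between NheI and NotI, encodes a chimeric ligand-gated ion channel. It joins a pharmacologically selective actuator module (PSAM4), derived from the ligand-binding domain of the human α7 nicotinic acetylcholine receptor (CHRNA7), to the ion pore domain of the serotonin 5-HT3A receptor (HTR3A). The recorded substitutions are L131G, Q139L and Y217F, together with R420Q, R424D and R428A. By their positions and the "HC" label, the second group likely corresponds to the known high-conductance 5-HT3 variant, though the record does not explain this. The automated annotation labels the whole reading frame as mouse Htr3a by similarity, whereas the catalogue lists the insert as human and synthetic. Because 5-HT3 forms a cation channel that gives depolarizing responses, ligand binding to the PSAM domain would be expected to activate expressing cells.

An EMCV IRES downstream allows EGFP to be translated from the same transcript, marking transfected cells. The transcript is followed by a second chimeric intron, a WPRE that enhances expression, and bGH and rabbit β-globin polyadenylation signals.
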