Addgene plasmid #119740: pCAG PSAM4-5HT3 HC IRES EGFP
Purpose: Chemogenetics expression plasmid
Depositing lab: Scott Sternson. Depositing organization: HHMI, Janelia Research Campus. Publication: Ultrapotent chemogenetics for research and potential clinical applications. Magnus CJ, Lee PH, Bonaventura J, Zemla R, Gomez JL, Ramirez MH, Hu X, Galvan A, Basu J, Michaelides M, Sternson SM. Science. 2019 Mar 14. pii: science.aav5282. doi: 10.1126/science.aav5282. PubMed 30872534.
Backbone
  Vector backbone: pCAG
  Vector type: Mammalian Expression
Growth in bacteria
  Bacterial resistance: Ampicillin, 100 μg/mL
  Growth temperature: 37°C
  Growth strain: NEB Stable
  Copy number: High Copy
Gene/Insert
  Gene/Insert name: PSAM4 a75HT3 HC (homo) IRES eGFP
  Species: H. sapiens (human), Synthetic
  Mutation: L131G, Q139L, Y217F, R420Q, R424D, R428A
  Entrez Gene: CHRNA7 (a.k.a. CHRNA7-2, NACHRA7, nAChR7); HTR3A (a.k.a. 5-HT-3, 5-HT3A, 5-HT3R, 5HT3R, HTR3)
  Promoter: CAG
  Cloning method: Restriction Enzyme; 5′ cloning site NheI (not destroyed); 3′ cloning site NotI (not destroyed)
  Sequencing primers: 5′ pCAG-F; 3′ IRES reverse
Terms and licenses: Academic/Nonprofit Terms; Industry Terms: Not Available to Industry
How to cite: pCAG PSAM4-5HT3 HC IRES EGFP was a gift from Scott Sternson (Addgene plasmid # 119740 ; http://n2t.net/addgene:119740 ; RRID:Addgene_119740)
