>Addgene plasmid #119740 | pCAG PSAM4-5HT3 HC IRES EGFP | addgene partial sequence | sequence record 237563 | Addgene Partial NGS Result
GGAGCGCCGGCGGCTGTCGAGGCGCGGCGAGCCGCAGCCATTGCCTTTTATGGTAATCGTGCGAGAGGGC
GCAGGGACTTCCTTTGTCCCAAATCTGTGCGGAGCCGAAATCTGGGAGGCGCCGCCGCACCCCCTCTAGC
GGGCGCGGGGCGAAGCGGTGCGGCGCCGGCAGGAAGGAAATGGGCGGGGAGGGCCTTCGTGCGTCGCCGC
GCCGCCGTCCCCTTCTCCCTCTCCAGCCTCGGGGCTGTCCGCGGGGGGACGGCTGCCTTCGGGGGGGACG
GGGCAGGGCGGGGTTCGGCTTCTGGCGTGTGACCGGCGGCTCTAGAGCCTCTGCTAACCATGTTCATGCC
TTCTTCTTTTTCCTACAGCTCCTGGGCAACGTGCTGGTTATTGTGCTGTCTCATCATTTTGGCAAAGAAT
TCGGTACCGCGGGCCCGGCGCGCCAGCTGGATATCTCCGGACCCGGGCTAGCGCCACCATGCGCTGTTCT
CCAGGCGGCGTGTGGCTCGCCCTGGCTGCTTCCCTTCTGCACGTTAGCCTGCAGGGTGAGTTCCAGCGCA
AACTGTATAAGGAGCTTGTTAAGAATTATAACCCCCTGGAGCGGCCGGTCGCAAATGATTCCCAGCCACT
GACAGTGTACTTCAGCCTCTCCTTGCTGCAGATCATGGACGTGGATGAAAAGAACCAGGTGCTGACCACT
AATATTTGGTTGCAGATGTCCTGGACCGATCACTACTTGCAGTGGAATGTGAGCGAATACCCAGGTGTAA
AGACTGTAAGATTCCCTGACGGCCAAATCTGGAAACCAGATATCCTGCTGTACAACAGCGCAGACGAAAG
GTTTGATGCAACATTTCACACCAACGTGGGAGTCAATTCTTCAGGCCACTGCCTGTACCTGCCCCCTGGA
ATCTTCAAGTCCTCATGCTATATCGACGTCCGCTGGTTTCCCTTCGACGTCCAGCACTGCAAACTCAAAT
TCGGGAGCTGGAGCTACGGCGGATGGAGCCTGGATCTGCAAATGCAGGAGGCTGACATCTCTGGTTACAT
CCCGAATGGGGAGTGGGACCTTGTGGGAATCCCCGGTAAAAGAAGCGAGCGATTTTATGAATGCTGCAAG
GAACCCTTCCCTGACGTAACATTCACAGTTATCATCAGAAGAAGGCCATTGTTCTACGCCGTTAGTTTGT
TGCTCCCCAGTATTTTTCTCATGGTCGTGGACATCGTGGGATTTTGTCTCCCACCTGATAGCGGGGAGAG
GGTCTCCTTTAAGATTACCTTGTTGCTCGGCTATTCTGTATTTCTGATCATCGTGTCCGATACCCTTCCT
GCCACAATCGGCACTCCGCTGATAGGAGTGTATTTCGTCGTGTGTATGGCACTCCTGGTGATAAGTCTGG
CGGAAACTATCTTCATTGTACGGCTGGTACATAAGCAGGACCTGCAAAGACCCGTGCCAGACTGGTTGCG
ACACCTTGTGCTGGACAGAATTGCATGGATTCTGTGTCTTGGCGAGCAACCTATGGCCCACCGGCCACCT
GCAACCTTTCAAGCCAACAAGACAGACGATTGTAGTGGGTCTGATCTGTTGCCTGCTATGGGGAATCACT
GCTCCCATGTTGGGGGACCACAAGATTTGGAAAAGACCCCACGGGGGCGGGGATCACCCCTTCCTCCTCC
CCGAGAAGCCTCTCTCGCTGTCCGGGGGCTGCTCCAGGAACTGTCAAGCATCCGACATTTTCTGGAGAAG
CAGGACGAGATGGACGAAGTCGCTGCCGACTGGCTGCGAGTGGGCTACGTCCTTGACAGGCTGCTGTTTC
GGATCTACTTGCTGGCGGTGCTGGCTTATTCCATTACTCTGGTGACACTCTGGTCCATATGGCACTACAG
TTAGGCGGCCGCAATTCCCCCCGCCCCCCCCCCCCCCCCCTCTCCCTCCCCCCCCCCTAACGTTACTGGC
CGAAGCCGCTTGGAATAAGGCCGGTGTGCGTTTGTCTATATGTTATTTTCCACCATATTGCCGTCTTTTG
GCAATGTGAGGGCCCGGAAACCTGGCCCTGTCTTCTTGACGAGCATTCCTAGGGGTCTTTCCCCTCTCGC
CAAAGGAATGCAAGGTCTGTTGAATGTCGTGAAGGAAGCAGTTCCTCTGGAAGCTTCTTGAAGACAAACA
ACGTCTGTAGCGACCCTTTGCAGGCAGCGGAACCCCCCACCTGGCGACAGGTGCCTCTGCGGCCAAAAGC
CACGTGTATAAGATACACCTGCAAAGGCGGCACAACCCCAGTGCCACGTTGTGAGTTGGATAGTTGTGGA
AAGAGTCAAATGGCTCTCCTAAGCGTATTCAACAAGGGGCTGAAGGATGCCCAGAAGGTACCCCATTGTA
TGGGATCTGATCTGGGGCCTCGGTGCACATGCTTTACATGTGTTTAGTCGAGGTTAAAAAAACGTCTAGG
CCCCCCGAACCACGGGGACGTGGTTTTCCTTTGAAAAACACGATGATAATATGGCCACAACCATGGGGGA
TCCGGTGAGCAAGGGCGAGGAGCTGTTCACCGGGGTGGTGCCCATCCTGGTCGAGCTGGACGGCGACGTA
AACGGCCACAAGTTCAGCGTGTCCGGCGAGGGCGAGGGCGATGCCACCTACGGCAAGCTGACCCTGAAGT
TCATCTGCACCACCGGCAAGCTGCCCGTGCCCTGGCCCACCCTCGTGACCACCCTGACCTACGGCGTGCA
GTGCTTCAGCCGCTACCCCGACCACATGAAGCAGCACGACTTCTTCAAGTCCGCCATGCCCGAAGGCTAC
GTCCAGGAGCGCACCATCTTCTTCAAGGACGACGGCAACTACAAGACCCGCGCCGAGGTGAAGTTCGAGG
GCGACACCCTGGTGAACCGCATCGAGCTGAAGGGCATCGACTTCAAGGAGGACGGCAACATCCTGGGGCA
CAAGCTGGAGTACAACTACAACAGCCACAACGTCTATATCATGGCCGACAAGCAGAAGAACGGCATCAAG
GTGAACTTCAAGATCCGCCACAACATCGAGGACGGCAGCGTGCAGCTCGCCGACCACTACCAGCAGAACA
CCCCCATCGGCGACGGCCCCGTGCTGCTGCCCGACAACCACTACCTGAGCACCCAGTCCAAGCTGAGCAA
AGACCCCAACGAGAAGCGCGATCACATGGTCCTGCTGGAGTTCGTGACCGCCGCCGGGATCACTCTCGGC
ATGGACGAGCTGTACAAGTAATCTAGAGTCGAGGTACCGATGAATAGCTAAGGTCGAGGCCGCAGGTAAG
TATCAAGGTTACAAGACAGGTTTAAGGAGACCAATAGAAACTGGGCTTGTCGAGACAGAGAAGACTCTTG
CGTTTCTGATAGGCACCTATTGGTCTTACTGACATCCACTTTGCCTTTCTCTCCACAGGTGTCGACAATC
AACCTCTGGATTACAAAATTTGTGAAAGATTGACTGGTATTCTTAACTATGTTGCTCCTTTTACGCTATG
TGGATACGCTGCTTTAATGCCTTTGTATCATGCTATTGCTTCCCGTATGGCTTTCATTTTCTCCTCCTTG
TATAAATCCTGGTTGCTGTCTCTTTATGAGGAGTTGTGGCCCGTTGTCAGGCAACGTGGCGTGGTGTGCA
CTGTGTTTGCTGACGCAACCCCCACTGGTTGGGGCATTGCCACCACCTGTCAGCTCCTTTCCGGGACTTT
CGCTTTCCCCCTCCCTATTGCCACGGCGGAACTCATCGCCGCCTGCCTTGCCCGCTGCTGGACAGGGGCT
CGGCTGTTGGGCACTGACAATTCCGTGGTGTTGTCGGGGAAGCTGACGTCCTTTCCATGGCTGCTCGCCT
GTGTTGCCACCTGGATTCTGCGCGGGACGTCCTTCTGCTACGTCCCTTCGGCCCTCAATCCAGCGGACCT
TCCTTCCCGCGGCCTGCTGCCGGCTCTGCGGCCTCTTCCGCGTCTTCGCCTTCGCCCTCAGACGAGTCGG
ATCTCCCTTTGGGCCGCCTCCCCGCCTGGAATTCGAGCTCGGTACGATCAGCCTCGACTGTGCCTTCTAG
TTGCCAGCCATCTGTTGTTTGCCCCTCCCCCGTGCCTTCCTTGACCCTGGAAGGTGCCACTCCCACTGTC
CTTTCCTAATAAAATGAGGAAATTGCATCGCATTGTCTGAGTAGGTGTCATTCTATTCTGGGGGGTGGGG
TGGGGCAGGACAGCAAGGGGGAGGATTGGGAAGACAATAGCCCAGCTTTTGTTCCCTTTAGTGAGGGTTA
ATTGCGCGCTTGGCGTAATCATGGTCATAGCTGTTTCCTGTCCTCAGGTGCAGGCTGCCTATCAGAAGGT
GGTGGCTGGTGTGGCCAATGCCCTGGCTCACAAATACCACTGAGATCTTTTTCCCTCTGCCAAAAATTAT
GGGGACATCATGAAGCCCCTTGAGCATCTGACTTCTGGCTAATAAAGGAAATTTATTTTCATTGCAATAG
TGTGTTGGAATTTTTTGTGTCTCTCACTCGGAAGGACATATGGGAGGGCAAATCATTTAAAACATCAGAA
TGAGTATTTGGTTTAGAGTTTGGCAACATATGCCCATATGCTGGCTGCCATGAACAAAGGTTGGCTATAA
AGAGGTCATCAGTATATGAAACAGCCCCCTGCTGTCCATTCCTTATTCCATAGAAAAGCCTTGACTTGAG
GTTAGATTTTTTTTATATTTTGTTTTGTGTTATTTTTTTCTTTAACATCCCTAAAATTTTCCTTACATGT
TTTACTAGCCAGATTTTTCCTCCTCTCCTGACTACTCCCAGTCATAGCTGTCCCTCTTCTCTTATGGAGA
TCCCTCGACCTGCAGCCCAAGCTTGGCGTAATCATGGTCATAGCTGTTTCCTGTGTGAAATTGTTATCCG
CTCACAATTCCACACAACATACGAGCCGGAAGCATAAAGTGTAAAGCCTGGGGTGCCTAATGAGTGAGCT
AACTCACATTAATTGCGTTGCGCTCACTGCCCGCTTTCCAGTCGGGAAACCTGTCGTGCCAGCGGATCCG
CATCTCAATTAGTCAGCAACCATAGTCCCGCCCCTAACTCCGCCCATCCCGCCCCTAACTCCGCCCAGTT
CCGCCCATTCTCCGCCCCATGGCTGACTAATTTTTTTTATTTATGCAGAGGCCGAGGCCGCCTCGGCCTC
TGAGCTATTCCAGAAGTAGTGAGGAGGCTTTTTTGGAGGCCTAGGCTTTTGCAAAAAGCTAACTTGTTTA
TTGCAGCTTATAATGGTTACAAATAAAGCAATAGCATCACAAATTTCACAAATAAAGCATTTTTTTCACT
GCATTCTAGTTGTGGTTTGTCCAAACTCATCAATGTATCTTATCATGTCTGGATCCGCTGCATTAATGAA
TCGGCCAACGCGCGGGGAGAGGCGGTTTGCGTATTGGGCGCTCTTCCGCTTCCTCGCTCACTGACTCGCT
GCGCTCGGTCGTTCGGCTGCGGCGAGCGGTATCAGCTCACTCAAAGGCGGTAATACGGTTATCCACAGAA
TCAGGGGATAACGCAGGAAAGAACATGTGAGCAAAAGGCCAGCAAAAGGCCAGGAACCGTAAAAAGGCCG
CGTTGCTGGCGTTTTTCCATAGGCTCCGCCCCCCTGACGAGCATCACAAAAATCGACGCTCAAGTCAGAG
GTGGCGAAACCCGACAGGACTATAAAGATACCAGGCGTTTCCCCCTGGAAGCTCCCTCGTGCGCTCTCCT
GTTCCGACCCTGCCGCTTACCGGATACCTGTCCGCCTTTCTCCCTTCGGGAAGCGTGGCGCTTTCTCATA
GCTCACGCTGTAGGTATCTCAGTTCGGTGTAGGTCGTTCGCTCCAAGCTGGGCTGTGTGCACGAACCCCC
CGTTCAGCCCGACCGCTGCGCCTTATCCGGTAACTATCGTCTTGAGTCCAACCCGGTAAGACACGACTTA
TCGCCACTGGCAGCAGCCACTGGTAACAGGATTAGCAGAGCGAGGTATGTAGGCGGTGCTACAGAGTTCT
TGAAGTGGTGGCCTAACTACGGCTACACTAGAAGAACAGTATTTGGTATCTGCGCTCTGCTGAAGCCAGT
TACCTTCGGAAAAAGAGTTGGTAGCTCTTGATCCGGCAAACAAACCACCGCTGGTAGCGGTGGTTTTTTT
GTTTGCAAGCAGCAGATTACGCGCAGAAAAAAAGGATCTCAAGAAGATCCTTTGATCTTTTCTACGGGGT
CTGACGCTCAGTGGAACGAAAACTCACGTTAAGGGATTTTGGTCATGAGATTATCAAAAAGGATCTTCAC
CTAGATCCTTTTAAATTAAAAATGAAGTTTTAAATCAATCTAAAGTATATATGAGTAAACTTGGTCTGAC
AGTTACCAATGCTTAATCAGTGAGGCACCTATCTCAGCGATCTGTCTATTTCGTTCATCCATAGTTGCCT
GACTCCCCGTCGTGTAGATAACTACGATACGGGAGGGCTTACCATCTGGCCCCAGTGCTGCAATGATACC
GCGAGACCCACGCTCACCGGCTCCAGATTTATCAGCAATAAACCAGCCAGCCGGAAGGGCCGAGCGCAGA
AGTGGTCCTGCAACTTTATCCGCCTCCATCCAGTCTATTAATTGTTGCCGGGAAGCTAGAGTAAGTAGTT
CGCCAGTTAATAGTTTGCGCAACGTTGTTGCCATTGCTACAGGCATCGTGGTGTCACGCTCGTCGTTTGG
TATGGCTTCATTCAGCTCCGGTTCCCAACGATCAAGGCGAGTTACATGATCCCCCATGTTGTGCAAAAAA
GCGGTTAGCTCCTTCGGTCCTCCGATCGTTGTCAGAAGTAAGTTGGCCGCAGTGTTATCACTCATGGTTA
TGGCAGCACTGCATAATTCTCTTACTGTCATGCCATCCGTAAGATGCTTTTCTGTGACTGGTGAGTACTC
AACCAAGTCATTCTGAGAATAGTGTATGCGGCGACCGAGTTGCTCTTGCCCGGCGTCAATACGGGATAAT
ACCGCGCCACATAGCAGAACTTTAAAAGTGCTCATCATTGGAAAACGTTCTTCGGGGCGAAAACTCTCAA
GGATCTTACCGCTGTTGAGATCCAGTTCGATGTAACCCACTCGTGCACCCAACTGATCTTCAGCATCTTT
TACTTTCACCAGCGTTTCTGGGTGAGCAAAAACAGGAAGGCAAAATGCCGCAAAAAAGGGAATAAGGGCG
ACACGGAAATGTTGAATACTCATACTCTTCCTTTTTCAATATTATTGAAGCATTTATCAGGGTTATTGTC
TCATGAGCGGATACATATTTGAATGTATTTAGAAAAATAAACAAATAGGGGTTCCGCGCACATTTCCCCG
AAAAGTGCCACCTG
